Addgene plasmid #99573: LentiCRISPRv2-ATG5
Purpose: Expresses Cas9 with sgRNA targeting Exon 7 of ATG5
Depositing lab: Edward Campbell. Depositing organization: Loyola University Chicago Health Sciences Campus. Publication: TRIM5alpha degradation via autophagy is not required for retroviral restriction. Imam S, Talley S, Nelson RS, Dharan A, O'Connor C, Hope TJ, Campbell EM. J Virol. 2016 Jan 13. pii: JVI.03033-15. 10.1128/JVI.03033-15 PubMed 26764007.
Backbone
  Vector backbone: LentiCRISPR V2
  Vector type: Mammalian Expression, Lentiviral
Growth in bacteria
  Bacterial resistance: Ampicillin, 100 μg/mL
  Growth temperature: 37°C
  Growth strain: NEB Stable
  Copy number: Unknown
Gene/Insert
  Gene/Insert name: gRNA targeting ATG5
  gRNA/shRNA sequence: CACCGGATGGACAGTTGCACACACT
  Species: H. sapiens (human)
  Entrez Gene: ATG5 (a.k.a. APG5, APG5-LIKE, APG5L, ASP, SCAR25, hAPG5)
  Promoter: U6
  Cloning method: Restriction Enzyme; 5′ cloning site Unknown (unknown if destroyed); 3′ cloning site Unknown (unknown if destroyed)
  Sequencing primers: 5′ LKO.1 5'
Terms and licenses: Academic/Nonprofit Terms; Industry Terms: Not Available to Industry
How to cite: LentiCRISPRv2-ATG5 was a gift from Edward Campbell (Addgene plasmid # 99573 ; http://n2t.net/addgene:99573 ; RRID:Addgene_99573)
