[The description below was written by a language model from this plasmid's Addgene catalogue record and pLannotate feature annotations shown in this document.]
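Description:
LentiCRISPRv2-ATG5 is an all-in-one lentiviral CRISPR/Cas9 transfer plasmid built on the LentiCRISPR V2 backbone, about 13 kb in the sequenced record. It delivers both Streptococcus pyogenes Cas9 and a single guide RNA directed against exon 7 of human ATG5, a core autophagy gene. It is propagated in E. coli through a high-copy ColE1/pUC-type origin with ampicillin resistance (AmpR), and also carries an f1 phage origin. Outside the viral cassette sits an SV40/EM7-driven BleoR gene with an SV40 polyadenylation signal, which could confer Zeocin resistance in bacterial or mammalian cells.

The viral genome is transcribed from a CMV enhancer/promoter fused to a truncated HIV-1 5' LTR. It contains the Ψ packaging signal, a gag fragment, the RRE for Rev-dependent nuclear export and the cPPT/CTS, and it ends in a ΔU3 self-inactivating 3' LTR followed by a bGH poly(A) signal. Producing infectious particles therefore requires packaging and envelope functions supplied in trans. Within the LTRs, a human U6 RNA polymerase III promoter drives the ATG5 spacer joined to the Cas9 gRNA scaffold. A downstream EF-1α core promoter drives the Cas9 coding sequence, followed by a puromycin N-acetyltransferase sequence for selecting transduced cells. The feature table does not annotate the element linking Cas9 to PuroR, nor any tags or nuclear localisation signals. A WPRE upstream of the 3' LTR enhances transcript expression.

The construct is intended for stable transduction of human cells to disrupt ATG5 and generate autophagy-deficient lines. The associated publication concerns whether autophagic degradation of TRIM5α is needed for retroviral restriction.
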