Features (pLannotate 1.2.2; 33 found; start..end, strand, type, name):
     40..369     +  promoter       SV40 promoter: SV40 enhancer and early promoter
    417..464     +  promoter       EM7 promoter: synthetic bacterial promoter&nbsp
    483..857     +  CDS            BleoR: antibiotic-binding protein; Sh ble from Streptoalloteichus hindustanus; confers resistance to bleomycin, phleomycin, and Zeocin™
    867..992     +  CDS            ble (fragment): BLE_KLEPN - Experimental evidence at protein level: Swiss-Prot protein existence level 1. Binding protein with a strong affinity to the bleomycin family of antibiotics. Binds to CL990; an antimitotic-antibiotic compound. From Klebsiella pneumoniae.
    987..1108    +  polyA_signal   SV40 poly(A) signal: SV40 polyadenylation signal
   1179..1201    -  protein_bind   lac operator (fragment): The lac repressor binds to the lac operator to inhibit transcription in E. coli. This inhibition can be relieved by adding lactose or isopropyl-β-D-thiogalactopyranoside (IPTG). lac repressor encoded by lacI
   1205..1235    -  promoter       lac promoter: promoter for the E. coli lac operon
   1250..1271    -  protein_bind   CAP binding site: CAP binding activates transcription in the presence of cAMP. E. coli catabolite activator protein
   1284..1376    -  CDS            lacI (fragment): lac repressor; lacI; The lac repressor binds to the lac operator to inhibit transcription in E. coli. This inhibition can be relieved by adding lactose or isopropyl-β-D-thiogalactopyranoside (IPTG).
   1559..2147    -  rep_origin     ori: high-copy-number ColE1/pMB1/pBR322/pUC origin of replication
   2318..3178    -  CDS            AmpR: β-lactamase; bla; confers resistance to ampicillin, carbenicillin, and related antibiotics
   3179..3283    -  promoter       AmpR promoter: bla
   3342..3394    -  misc_feature   bom (fragment): basis of mobility region from pBR322
   3549..3928    +  enhancer       CMV enhancer: human cytomegalovirus immediate early enhancer
   3929..4128    +  promoter       CMV promoter: human cytomegalovirus (CMV) immediate early promoter
   4146..4326    +  LTR            5' LTR (truncated): truncated 5' long terminal repeat (LTR) from HIV-1
   4373..4498    +  misc_feature   HIV-1 Ψ: packaging signal of human immunodeficiency virus type 1
   4482..4845    +  CDS            HIV-1 gag (fragment): gag protein from human immunodeficiency virus 1; gag
   4991..5224    +  misc_feature   RRE: The Rev response element (RRE) of HIV-1 allows for Rev-dependent mRNA export from the nucleus to the cytoplasm.
   5601..5701    +  CDS            Rev (fragment): human immunodeficiency virus 1 (HIV-1) Rev protein; rev; enhances nuclear export of unspliced and incompletely spliced viral mRNAs
   5751..5868    +  misc_feature   cPPT/CTS: central polypurine tract and central termination sequence of HIV-1
   5919..6159    +  promoter       U6 promoter: RNA polymerase III promoter for human U6 snRNA
   6189..6264    +  misc_RNA       gRNA scaffold: guide RNA scaffold for the Streptococcus pyogenes CRISPR/Cas9 system
   6282..6300    +  CDS            small t antigen (fragment): SV40 (simian virus 40) small t antigen
   6326..6537    +  promoter       EF-1α core promoter: core promoter for human elongation factor EF-1α
   6562..10665   +  CDS            Cas9: Cas9 (Csn1) endonuclease from the Streptococcus pyogenes Type II CRISPR/Cas system generates RNA-guided double strand breaks in DNA
  10803..11400   +  CDS            PuroR (fragment): puromycin N-acetyltransferase; pac from Streptomyces; confers resistance to puromycin
  11416..12004   +  misc_feature   WPRE: woodchuck hepatitis virus posttranscriptional regulatory element
  12055..12074   +  misc_feature   cPPT/CTS (fragment): central polypurine tract and central termination sequence of HIV-1
  12076..12309   +  LTR            3' LTR (ΔU3): self-inactivating 3' long terminal repeat (LTR) from HIV-1
  12341..12565   +  polyA_signal   bGH poly(A) signal: bovine growth hormone polyadenylation signal
  12569..12590   +  promoter       SV40 promoter (fragment): SV40 enhancer and early promoter
  12611..26      +  rep_origin     f1 ori (across the origin) (sequence partly withheld): f1 bacteriophage origin of replication; arrow indicates direction of (+) strand synthesis
>Addgene plasmid #99573 | LentiCRISPRv2-ATG5 | addgene full sequence | sequence record 190338 | Addgene NGS Result
GATTTAACAAAAATTTAACGCGAATTAATTCTGTGGAATGTGTGTCAGTTAGGGTGTGGAAAGTCCCCAG
GCTCCCCAGCAGGCAGAAGTATGCAAAGCATGCATCTCAATTAGTCAGCAACCAGGTGTGGAAAGTCCCC
AGGCTCCCCAGCAGGCAGAAGTATGCAAAGCATGCATCTCAATTAGTCAGCAACCATAGTCCCGCCCCTA
ACTCCGCCCATCCCGCCCCTAACTCCGCCCAGTTCCGCCCATTCTCCGCCCCATGGCTGACTAATTTTTT
TTATTTATGCAGAGGCCGAGGCCGCCTCTGCCTCTGAGCTATTCCAGAAGTAGTGAGGAGGCTTTTTTGG
AGGCCTAGGCTTTTGCAAAAAGCTCCCGGGAGCTTGTATATCCATTTTCGGATCTGATCAGCACGTGTTG
ACAATTAATCATCGGCATAGTATATCGGCATAGTATAATACGACAAGGTGAGGAACTAAACCATGGCCAA
GTTGACCAGTGCCGTTCCGGTGCTCACCGCGCGCGACGTCGCCGGAGCGGTCGAGTTCTGGACCGACCGG
CTCGGGTTCTCCCGGGACTTCGTGGAGGACGACTTCGCCGGTGTGGTCCGGGACGACGTGACCCTGTTCA
TCAGCGCGGTCCAGGACCAGGTGGTGCCGGACAACACCCTGGCCTGGGTGTGGGTGCGCGGCCTGGACGA
GCTGTACGCCGAGTGGTCGGAGGTCGTGTCCACGAACTTCCGGGACGCCTCCGGGCCGGCCATGACCGAG
ATCGGCGAGCAGCCGTGGGGGCGGGAGTTCGCCCTGCGCGACCCGGCCGGCAACTGCGTGCACTTCGTGG
CCGAGGAGCAGGACTGACACGTGCTACGAGATTTCGATTCCACCGCCGCCTTCTATGAAAGGTTGGGCTT
CGGAATCGTTTTCCGGGACGCCGGCTGGATGATCCTCCAGCGCGGGGATCTCATGCTGGAGTTCTTCGCC
CACCCCAACTTGTTTATTGCAGCTTATAATGGTTACAAATAAAGCAATAGCATCACAAATTTCACAAATA
AAGCATTTTTTTCACTGCATTCTAGTTGTGGTTTGTCCAAACTCATCAATGTATCTTATCATGTCTGTAT
ACCGTCGACCTCTAGCTAGAGCTTGGCGTAATCATGGTCATAGCTGTTTCCTGTGTGAAATTGTTATCCG
CTCACAATTCCACACAACATACGAGCCGGAAGCATAAAGTGTAAAGCCTGGGGTGCCTAATGAGTGAGCT
AACTCACATTAATTGCGTTGCGCTCACTGCCCGCTTTCCAGTCGGGAAACCTGTCGTGCCAGCTGCATTA
ATGAATCGGCCAACGCGCGGGGAGAGGCGGTTTGCGTATTGGGCGCTCTTCCGCTTCCTCGCTCACTGAC
TCGCTGCGCTCGGTCGTTCGGCTGCGGCGAGCGGTATCAGCTCACTCAAAGGCGGTAATACGGTTATCCA
CAGAATCAGGGGATAACGCAGGAAAGAACATGTGAGCAAAAGGCCAGCAAAAGGCCAGGAACCGTAAAAA
GGCCGCGTTGCTGGCGTTTTTCCATAGGCTCCGCCCCCCTGACGAGCATCACAAAAATCGACGCTCAAGT
CAGAGGTGGCGAAACCCGACAGGACTATAAAGATACCAGGCGTTTCCCCCTGGAAGCTCCCTCGTGCGCT
CTCCTGTTCCGACCCTGCCGCTTACCGGATACCTGTCCGCCTTTCTCCCTTCGGGAAGCGTGGCGCTTTC
TCATAGCTCACGCTGTAGGTATCTCAGTTCGGTGTAGGTCGTTCGCTCCAAGCTGGGCTGTGTGCACGAA
CCCCCCGTTCAGCCCGACCGCTGCGCCTTATCCGGTAACTATCGTCTTGAGTCCAACCCGGTAAGACACG
ACTTATCGCCACTGGCAGCAGCCACTGGTAACAGGATTAGCAGAGCGAGGTATGTAGGCGGTGCTACAGA
GTTCTTGAAGTGGTGGCCTAACTACGGCTACACTAGAAGAACAGTATTTGGTATCTGCGCTCTGCTGAAG
CCAGTTACCTTCGGAAAAAGAGTTGGTAGCTCTTGATCCGGCAAACAAACCACCGCTGGTAGCGGTGGTT
TTTTTGTTTGCAAGCAGCAGATTACGCGCAGAAAAAAAGGATCTCAAGAAGATCCTTTGATCTTTTCTAC
GGGGTCTGACGCTCAGTGGAACGAAAACTCACGTTAAGGGATTTTGGTCATGAGATTATCAAAAAGGATC
TTCACCTAGATCCTTTTAAATTAAAAATGAAGTTTTAAATCAATCTAAAGTATATATGAGTAAACTTGGT
CTGACAGTTACCAATGCTTAATCAGTGAGGCACCTATCTCAGCGATCTGTCTATTTCGTTCATCCATAGT
TGCCTGACTCCCCGTCGTGTAGATAACTACGATACGGGAGGGCTTACCATCTGGCCCCAGTGCTGCAATG
ATACCGCGAGACCCACGCTCACCGGCTCCAGATTTATCAGCAATAAACCAGCCAGCCGGAAGGGCCGAGC
GCAGAAGTGGTCCTGCAACTTTATCCGCCTCCATCCAGTCTATTAATTGTTGCCGGGAAGCTAGAGTAAG
TAGTTCGCCAGTTAATAGTTTGCGCAACGTTGTTGCCATTGCTACAGGCATCGTGGTGTCACGCTCGTCG
TTTGGTATGGCTTCATTCAGCTCCGGTTCCCAACGATCAAGGCGAGTTACATGATCCCCCATGTTGTGCA
AAAAAGCGGTTAGCTCCTTCGGTCCTCCGATCGTTGTCAGAAGTAAGTTGGCCGCAGTGTTATCACTCAT
GGTTATGGCAGCACTGCATAATTCTCTTACTGTCATGCCATCCGTAAGATGCTTTTCTGTGACTGGTGAG
TACTCAACCAAGTCATTCTGAGAATAGTGTATGCGGCGACCGAGTTGCTCTTGCCCGGCGTCAATACGGG
ATAATACCGCGCCACATAGCAGAACTTTAAAAGTGCTCATCATTGGAAAACGTTCTTCGGGGCGAAAACT
CTCAAGGATCTTACCGCTGTTGAGATCCAGTTCGATGTAACCCACTCGTGCACCCAACTGATCTTCAGCA
TCTTTTACTTTCACCAGCGTTTCTGGGTGAGCAAAAACAGGAAGGCAAAATGCCGCAAAAAAGGGAATAA
GGGCGACACGGAAATGTTGAATACTCATACTCTTCCTTTTTCAATATTATTGAAGCATTTATCAGGGTTA
TTGTCTCATGAGCGGATACATATTTGAATGTATTTAGAAAAATAAACAAATAGGGGTTCCGCGCACATTT
CCCCGAAAAGTGCCACCTGACGTCGACGGATCGGGAGATCTCCCGATCCCCTATGGTGCACTCTCAGTAC
AATCTGCTCTGATGCCGCATAGTTAAGCCAGTATCTGCTCCCTGCTTGTGTGTTGGAGGTCGCTGAGTAG
TGCGCGAGCAAAATTTAAGCTACAACAAGGCAAGGCTTGACCGACAATTGCATGAAGAATCTGCTTAGGG
TTAGGCGTTTTGCGCTGCTTCGCGATGTACGGGCCAGATATACGCGTTGACATTGATTATTGACTAGTTA
TTAATAGTAATCAATTACGGGGTCATTAGTTCATAGCCCATATATGGAGTTCCGCGTTACATAACTTACG
GTAAATGGCCCGCCTGGCTGACCGCCCAACGACCCCCGCCCATTGACGTCAATAATGACGTATGTTCCCA
TAGTAACGCCAATAGGGACTTTCCATTGACGTCAATGGGTGGAGTATTTACGGTAAACTGCCCACTTGGC
AGTACATCAAGTGTATCATATGCCAAGTACGCCCCCTATTGACGTCAATGACGGTAAATGGCCCGCCTGG
CATTATGCCCAGTACATGACCTTATGGGACTTTCCTACTTGGCAGTACATCTACGTATTAGTCATCGCTA
TTACCATGGTGATGCGGTTTTGGCAGTACATCAATGGGCGTGGATAGCGGTTTGACTCACGGGGATTTCC
AAGTCTCCACCCCATTGACGTCAATGGGAGTTTGTTTTGGCACCAAAATCAACGGGACTTTCCAAAATGT
CGTAACAACTCCGCCCCATTGACGCAAATGGGCGGTAGGCGTGTACGGTGGGAGGTCTATATAAGCAGCG
CGTTTTGCCTGTACTGGGTCTCTCTGGTTAGACCAGATCTGAGCCTGGGAGCTCTCTGGCTAACTAGGGA
ACCCACTGCTTAAGCCTCAATAAAGCTTGCCTTGAGTGCTTCAAGTAGTGTGTGCCCGTCTGTTGTGTGA
CTCTGGTAACTAGAGATCCCTCAGACCCTTTTAGTCAGTGTGGAAAATCTCTAGCAGTGGCGCCCGAACA
GGGACTTGAAAGCGAAAGGGAAACCAGAGGAGCTCTCTCGACGCAGGACTCGGCTTGCTGAAGCGCGCAC
GGCAAGAGGCGAGGGGCGGCGACTGGTGAGTACGCCAAAAATTTTGACTAGCGGAGGCTAGAAGGAGAGA
GATGGGTGCGAGAGCGTCAGTATTAAGCGGGGGAGAATTAGATCGCGATGGGAAAAAATTCGGTTAAGGC
CAGGGGGAAAGAAAAAATATAAATTAAAACATATAGTATGGGCAAGCAGGGAGCTAGAACGATTCGCAGT
TAATCCTGGCCTGTTAGAAACATCAGAAGGCTGTAGACAAATACTGGGACAGCTACAACCATCCCTTCAG
ACAGGATCAGAAGAACTTAGATCATTATATAATACAGTAGCAACCCTCTATTGTGTGCATCAAAGGATAG
AGATAAAAGACACCAAGGAAGCTTTAGACAAGATAGAGGAAGAGCAAAACAAAAGTAAGACCACCGCACA
GCAAGCGGCCGCTGATCTTCAGACCTGGAGGAGGAGATATGAGGGACAATTGGAGAAGTGAATTATATAA
ATATAAAGTAGTAAAAATTGAACCATTAGGAGTAGCACCCACCAAGGCAAAGAGAAGAGTGGTGCAGAGA
GAAAAAAGAGCAGTGGGAATAGGAGCTTTGTTCCTTGGGTTCTTGGGAGCAGCAGGAAGCACTATGGGCG
CAGCGTCAATGACGCTGACGGTACAGGCCAGACAATTATTGTCTGGTATAGTGCAGCAGCAGAACAATTT
GCTGAGGGCTATTGAGGCGCAACAGCATCTGTTGCAACTCACAGTCTGGGGCATCAAGCAGCTCCAGGCA
AGAATCCTGGCTGTGGAAAGATACCTAAAGGATCAACAGCTCCTGGGGATTTGGGGTTGCTCTGGAAAAC
TCATTTGCACCACTGCTGTGCCTTGGAATGCTAGTTGGAGTAATAAATCTCTGGAACAGATTTGGAATCA
CACGACCTGGATGGAGTGGGACAGAGAAATTAACAATTACACAAGCTTAATACACTCCTTAATTGAAGAA
TCGCAAAACCAGCAAGAAAAGAATGAACAAGAATTATTGGAATTAGATAAATGGGCAAGTTTGTGGAATT
GGTTTAACATAACAAATTGGCTGTGGTATATAAAATTATTCATAATGATAGTAGGAGGCTTGGTAGGTTT
AAGAATAGTTTTTGCTGTACTTTCTATAGTGAATAGAGTTAGGCAGGGATATTCACCATTATCGTTTCAG
ACCCACCTCCCAACCCCGAGGGGACCCGACAGGCCCGAAGGAATAGAAGAAGAAGGTGGAGAGAGAGACA
GAGACAGATCCATTCGATTAGTGAACGGATCGGCACTGCGTGCGCCAATTCTGCAGACAAATGGCAGTAT
TCATCCACAATTTTAAAAGAAAAGGGGGGATTGGGGGGTACAGTGCAGGGGAAAGAATAGTAGACATAAT
AGCAACAGACATACAAACTAAAGAATTACAAAAACAAATTACAAAAATTCAAAATTTTCGGGTTTATTAC
AGGGACAGCAGAGATCCAGTTTGGTTAATTAAGGTACCGAGGGCCTATTTCCCATGATTCCTTCATATTT
GCATATACGATACAAGGCTGTTAGAGAGATAATTAGAATTAATTTGACTGTAAACACAAAGATATTAGTA
CAAAATACGTGACGTAGAAAGTAATAATTTCTTGGGTAGTTTGCAGTTTTAAAATTATGTTTTAAAATGG
ACTATCATATGCTTACCGTAACTTGAAAGTATTTCGATTTCTTGGCTTTATATATCTTGTGGAAAGGACG
AAACACCGGATGGACAGTTGCACACACTGTTTTAGAGCTAGAAATAGCAAGTTAAAATAAGGCTAGTCCG
TTATCAACTTGAAAAAGTGGCACCGAGTCGGTGCTTTTTTGAATTCGCTAGCTAGGTCTTGAAAGGAGTG
GGAATTGGCTCCGGTGCCCGTCAGTGGGCAGAGCGCACATCGCCCACAGTCCCCGAGAAGTTGGGGGGAG
GGGTCGGCAATTGATCCGGTGCCTAGAGAAGGTGGCGCGGGGTAAACTGGGAAAGTGATGTCGTGTACTG
GCTCCGCCTTTTTCCCGAGGGTGGGGGAGAACCGTATATAAGTGCAGTAGTCGCCGTGAACGTTCTTTTT
CGCAACGGGTTTGCCGCCAGAACACAGGACCGGTTCTAGAGCGCTGCCACCATGGACAAGAAGTACAGCA
TCGGCCTGGACATCGGCACCAACTCTGTGGGCTGGGCCGTGATCACCGACGAGTACAAGGTGCCCAGCAA
GAAATTCAAGGTGCTGGGCAACACCGACCGGCACAGCATCAAGAAGAACCTGATCGGAGCCCTGCTGTTC
GACAGCGGCGAAACAGCCGAGGCCACCCGGCTGAAGAGAACCGCCAGAAGAAGATACACCAGACGGAAGA
ACCGGATCTGCTATCTGCAAGAGATCTTCAGCAACGAGATGGCCAAGGTGGACGACAGCTTCTTCCACAG
ACTGGAAGAGTCCTTCCTGGTGGAAGAGGATAAGAAGCACGAGCGGCACCCCATCTTCGGCAACATCGTG
GACGAGGTGGCCTACCACGAGAAGTACCCCACCATCTACCACCTGAGAAAGAAACTGGTGGACAGCACCG
ACAAGGCCGACCTGCGGCTGATCTATCTGGCCCTGGCCCACATGATCAAGTTCCGGGGCCACTTCCTGAT
CGAGGGCGACCTGAACCCCGACAACAGCGACGTGGACAAGCTGTTCATCCAGCTGGTGCAGACCTACAAC
CAGCTGTTCGAGGAAAACCCCATCAACGCCAGCGGCGTGGACGCCAAGGCCATCCTGTCTGCCAGACTGA
GCAAGAGCAGACGGCTGGAAAATCTGATCGCCCAGCTGCCCGGCGAGAAGAAGAATGGCCTGTTCGGAAA
CCTGATTGCCCTGAGCCTGGGCCTGACCCCCAACTTCAAGAGCAACTTCGACCTGGCCGAGGATGCCAAA
CTGCAGCTGAGCAAGGACACCTACGACGACGACCTGGACAACCTGCTGGCCCAGATCGGCGACCAGTACG
CCGACCTGTTTCTGGCCGCCAAGAACCTGTCCGACGCCATCCTGCTGAGCGACATCCTGAGAGTGAACAC
CGAGATCACCAAGGCCCCCCTGAGCGCCTCTATGATCAAGAGATACGACGAGCACCACCAGGACCTGACC
CTGCTGAAAGCTCTCGTGCGGCAGCAGCTGCCTGAGAAGTACAAAGAGATTTTCTTCGACCAGAGCAAGA
ACGGCTACGCCGGCTACATTGACGGCGGAGCCAGCCAGGAAGAGTTCTACAAGTTCATCAAGCCCATCCT
GGAAAAGATGGACGGCACCGAGGAACTGCTCGTGAAGCTGAACAGAGAGGACCTGCTGCGGAAGCAGCGG
ACCTTCGACAACGGCAGCATCCCCCACCAGATCCACCTGGGAGAGCTGCACGCCATTCTGCGGCGGCAGG
AAGATTTTTACCCATTCCTGAAGGACAACCGGGAAAAGATCGAGAAGATCCTGACCTTCCGCATCCCCTA
CTACGTGGGCCCTCTGGCCAGGGGAAACAGCAGATTCGCCTGGATGACCAGAAAGAGCGAGGAAACCATC
ACCCCCTGGAACTTCGAGGAAGTGGTGGACAAGGGCGCTTCCGCCCAGAGCTTCATCGAGCGGATGACCA
ACTTCGATAAGAACCTGCCCAACGAGAAGGTGCTGCCCAAGCACAGCCTGCTGTACGAGTACTTCACCGT
GTATAACGAGCTGACCAAAGTGAAATACGTGACCGAGGGAATGAGAAAGCCCGCCTTCCTGAGCGGCGAG
CAGAAAAAGGCCATCGTGGACCTGCTGTTCAAGACCAACCGGAAAGTGACCGTGAAGCAGCTGAAAGAGG
ACTACTTCAAGAAAATCGAGTGCTTCGACTCCGTGGAAATCTCCGGCGTGGAAGATCGGTTCAACGCCTC
CCTGGGCACATACCACGATCTGCTGAAAATTATCAAGGACAAGGACTTCCTGGACAATGAGGAAAACGAG
GACATTCTGGAAGATATCGTGCTGACCCTGACACTGTTTGAGGACAGAGAGATGATCGAGGAACGGCTGA
AAACCTATGCCCACCTGTTCGACGACAAAGTGATGAAGCAGCTGAAGCGGCGGAGATACACCGGCTGGGG
CAGGCTGAGCCGGAAGCTGATCAACGGCATCCGGGACAAGCAGTCCGGCAAGACAATCCTGGATTTCCTG
AAGTCCGACGGCTTCGCCAACAGAAACTTCATGCAGCTGATCCACGACGACAGCCTGACCTTTAAAGAGG
ACATCCAGAAAGCCCAGGTGTCCGGCCAGGGCGATAGCCTGCACGAGCACATTGCCAATCTGGCCGGCAG
CCCCGCCATTAAGAAGGGCATCCTGCAGACAGTGAAGGTGGTGGACGAGCTCGTGAAAGTGATGGGCCGG
CACAAGCCCGAGAACATCGTGATCGAAATGGCCAGAGAGAACCAGACCACCCAGAAGGGACAGAAGAACA
GCCGCGAGAGAATGAAGCGGATCGAAGAGGGCATCAAAGAGCTGGGCAGCCAGATCCTGAAAGAACACCC
CGTGGAAAACACCCAGCTGCAGAACGAGAAGCTGTACCTGTACTACCTGCAGAATGGGCGGGATATGTAC
GTGGACCAGGAACTGGACATCAACCGGCTGTCCGACTACGATGTGGACCATATCGTGCCTCAGAGCTTTC
TGAAGGACGACTCCATCGACAACAAGGTGCTGACCAGAAGCGACAAGAACCGGGGCAAGAGCGACAACGT
GCCCTCCGAAGAGGTCGTGAAGAAGATGAAGAACTACTGGCGGCAGCTGCTGAACGCCAAGCTGATTACC
CAGAGAAAGTTCGACAATCTGACCAAGGCCGAGAGAGGCGGCCTGAGCGAACTGGATAAGGCCGGCTTCA
TCAAGAGACAGCTGGTGGAAACCCGGCAGATCACAAAGCACGTGGCACAGATCCTGGACTCCCGGATGAA
CACTAAGTACGACGAGAATGACAAGCTGATCCGGGAAGTGAAAGTGATCACCCTGAAGTCCAAGCTGGTG
TCCGATTTCCGGAAGGATTTCCAGTTTTACAAAGTGCGCGAGATCAACAACTACCACCACGCCCACGACG
CCTACCTGAACGCCGTCGTGGGAACCGCCCTGATCAAAAAGTACCCTAAGCTGGAAAGCGAGTTCGTGTA
CGGCGACTACAAGGTGTACGACGTGCGGAAGATGATCGCCAAGAGCGAGCAGGAAATCGGCAAGGCTACC
GCCAAGTACTTCTTCTACAGCAACATCATGAACTTTTTCAAGACCGAGATTACCCTGGCCAACGGCGAGA
TCCGGAAGCGGCCTCTGATCGAGACAAACGGCGAAACCGGGGAGATCGTGTGGGATAAGGGCCGGGATTT
TGCCACCGTGCGGAAAGTGCTGAGCATGCCCCAAGTGAATATCGTGAAAAAGACCGAGGTGCAGACAGGC
GGCTTCAGCAAAGAGTCTATCCTGCCCAAGAGGAACAGCGATAAGCTGATCGCCAGAAAGAAGGACTGGG
ACCCTAAGAAGTACGGCGGCTTCGACAGCCCCACCGTGGCCTATTCTGTGCTGGTGGTGGCCAAAGTGGA
AAAGGGCAAGTCCAAGAAACTGAAGAGTGTGAAAGAGCTGCTGGGGATCACCATCATGGAAAGAAGCAGC
TTCGAGAAGAATCCCATCGACTTTCTGGAAGCCAAGGGCTACAAAGAAGTGAAAAAGGACCTGATCATCA
AGCTGCCTAAGTACTCCCTGTTCGAGCTGGAAAACGGCCGGAAGAGAATGCTGGCCTCTGCCGGCGAACT
GCAGAAGGGAAACGAACTGGCCCTGCCCTCCAAATATGTGAACTTCCTGTACCTGGCCAGCCACTATGAG
AAGCTGAAGGGCTCCCCCGAGGATAATGAGCAGAAACAGCTGTTTGTGGAACAGCACAAGCACTACCTGG
ACGAGATCATCGAGCAGATCAGCGAGTTCTCCAAGAGAGTGATCCTGGCCGACGCTAATCTGGACAAAGT
GCTGTCCGCCTACAACAAGCACCGGGATAAGCCCATCAGAGAGCAGGCCGAGAATATCATCCACCTGTTT
ACCCTGACCAATCTGGGAGCCCCTGCCGCCTTCAAGTACTTTGACACCACCATCGACCGGAAGAGGTACA
CCAGCACCAAAGAGGTGCTGGACGCCACCCTGATCCACCAGAGCATCACCGGCCTGTACGAGACACGGAT
CGACCTGTCTCAGCTGGGAGGCGACAAGCGACCTGCCGCCACAAAGAAGGCTGGACAGGCTAAGAAGAAG
AAAGATTACAAAGACGATGACGATAAGGGATCCGGCGCAACAAACTTCTCTCTGCTGAAACAAGCCGGAG
ATGTCGAAGAGAATCCTGGACCGACCGAGTACAAGCCCACGGTGCGCCTCGCCACCCGCGACGACGTCCC
CAGGGCCGTACGCACCCTCGCCGCCGCGTTCGCCGACTACCCCGCCACGCGCCACACCGTCGATCCGGAC
CGCCACATCGAGCGGGTCACCGAGCTGCAAGAACTCTTCCTCACGCGCGTCGGGCTCGACATCGGCAAGG
TGTGGGTCGCGGACGACGGCGCCGCGGTGGCGGTCTGGACCACGCCGGAGAGCGTCGAAGCGGGGGCGGT
GTTCGCCGAGATCGGCCCGCGCATGGCCGAGTTGAGCGGTTCCCGGCTGGCCGCGCAGCAACAGATGGAA
GGCCTCCTGGCGCCGCACCGGCCCAAGGAGCCCGCGTGGTTCCTGGCCACCGTCGGAGTCTCGCCCGACC
ACCAGGGCAAGGGTCTGGGCAGCGCCGTCGTGCTCCCCGGAGTGGAGGCGGCCGAGCGCGCCGGGGTGCC
CGCCTTCCTGGAGACCTCCGCGCCCCGCAACCTCCCCTTCTACGAGCGGCTCGGCTTCACCGTCACCGCC
GACGTCGAGGTGCCCGAAGGACCGCGCACCTGGTGCATGACCCGCAAGCCCGGTGCCTGAACGCGTTAAG
TCGACAATCAACCTCTGGATTACAAAATTTGTGAAAGATTGACTGGTATTCTTAACTATGTTGCTCCTTT
TACGCTATGTGGATACGCTGCTTTAATGCCTTTGTATCATGCTATTGCTTCCCGTATGGCTTTCATTTTC
TCCTCCTTGTATAAATCCTGGTTGCTGTCTCTTTATGAGGAGTTGTGGCCCGTTGTCAGGCAACGTGGCG
TGGTGTGCACTGTGTTTGCTGACGCAACCCCCACTGGTTGGGGCATTGCCACCACCTGTCAGCTCCTTTC
CGGGACTTTCGCTTTCCCCCTCCCTATTGCCACGGCGGAACTCATCGCCGCCTGCCTTGCCCGCTGCTGG
ACAGGGGCTCGGCTGTTGGGCACTGACAATTCCGTGGTGTTGTCGGGGAAATCATCGTCCTTTCCTTGGC
TGCTCGCCTGTGTTGCCACCTGGATTCTGCGCGGGACGTCCTTCTGCTACGTCCCTTCGGCCCTCAATCC
AGCGGACCTTCCTTCCCGCGGCCTGCTGCCGGCTCTGCGGCCTCTTCCGCGTCTTCGCCTTCGCCCTCAG
ACGAGTCGGATCTCCCTTTGGGCCGCCTCCCCGCGTCGACTTTAAGACCAATGACTTACAAGGCAGCTGT
AGATCTTAGCCACTTTTTAAAAGAAAAGGGGGGACTGGAAGGGCTAATTCACTCCCAACGAAGACAAGAT
CTGCTTTTTGCTTGTACTGGGTCTCTCTGGTTAGACCAGATCTGAGCCTGGGAGCTCTCTGGCTAACTAG
GGAACCCACTGCTTAAGCCTCAATAAAGCTTGCCTTGAGTGCTTCAAGTAGTGTGTGCCCGTCTGTTGTG
TGACTCTGGTAACTAGAGATCCCTCAGACCCTTTTAGTCAGTGTGGAAAATCTCTAGCAGGGCCCGTTTA
AACCCGCTGATCAGCCTCGACTGTGCCTTCTAGTTGCCAGCCATCTGTTGTTTGCCCCTCCCCCGTGCCT
TCCTTGACCCTGGAAGGTGCCACTCCCACTGTCCTTTCCTAATAAAATGAGGAAATTGCATCGCATTGTC
TGAGTAGGTGTCATTCTATTCTGGGGGGTGGGGTGGGGCAGGACAGCAAGGGGGAGGATTGGGAAGACAA
TAGCAGGCATGCTGGGGATGCGGTGGGCTCTATGGCTTCTGAGGCGGAAAGAACCAGCTGGGGCTCTAGG
GGGTATCCCC
[124 nt withheld, positions 12611-12734]
C
[91 nt withheld, positions 12736-12826]
A
[49 nt withheld, positions 12828-12876]
CCTTTGACGTTGGAGTCCACGTTCTTT
[37 nt withheld, positions 12904-12940]
ACCCTATCTCGGTCTATTCTTTTGATTTATAAGGGATTTTGCCGATTTCGGCCTATTGGTTAAAAAATGA
GCT
